>Addgene plasmid #224493 | pME-Lifeact-mCherry-3xHA (JDW 1321) | addgene full sequence | sequence record 447068 | Addgene NGS Result
CTTTCCTGCGTTATCCCCTGATTCTGTGGATAACCGTATTACCGCCTTTGAGTGAGCTGATACCGCTCGC
CGCAGCCGAACGACCGAGCGCAGCGAGTCAGTGAGCGAGGAAGCGGAAGAGCGCCCAATACGCAAACCGC
CTCTCCCCGCGCGTTGGCCGATTCATTAATGCAGCTGGCACGACAGGTTTCCCGACTGGAAAGCGGGCAG
TGAGCGCAACGCAATTAATACGCGTACCGCTAGCCAGGAAGAGTTTGTAGAAACGCAAAAAGGCCATCCG
TCAGGATGGCCTTCTGCTTAGTTTGATGCCTGGCAGTTTATGGCGGGCGTCCTGCCCGCCACCCTCCGGG
CCGTTGCTTCACAACGTTCAAATCCGCTCCCGGCGGATTTGTCCTACTCAGGAGAGCGTTCACCGACAAA
CAACAGATAAAACGAAAGGCCCAGTCTTCCGACTGAGCCTTTCGTTTTATTTGATGCCTGGCAGTTCCCT
ACTCTCGCGTTAACGCTAGCATGGATGTTTTCCCAGTCACGACGTTGTAAAACGACGGCCAGTCTTAAGC
TCGGGCCCCAAATAATGATTTTATTTTGACTGATAGTGACCTGTTCGTTGCAACAAATTGATGAGCAATG
CTTTTTTATAATGCCAACTTTGTACAAAAAAGCAGGCTGGATCCACTAGTGCTAGCGCCACCATGGGTGT
CGCAGATTTGATCAAGAAATTCGAAAGCATCTCAAAGGAAGAAGGAGGAGGATCGATGGTGAGCAAGGGC
GAGGAGGACAACATGGCCATCATCAAGGAGTTCATGCGCTTCAAGGTGCACATGGAGGGCTCCGTGAACG
GCCACGAGTTCGAGATCGAGGGCGAGGGCGAGGGCCGCCCCTACGAGGGCACCCAGACCGCCAAGCTGAA
GGTGACCAAGGGCGGCCCCCTGCCCTTCGCCTGGGACATCCTGTCCCCTCAGTTCATGTACGGCTCCAAG
GCCTACGTGAAGCACCCCGCCGACATCCCCGACTACTTGAAGCTGTCCTTCCCCGAGGGCTTCAAGTGGG
AGCGCGTGATGAACTTCGAGGACGGCGGCGTGGTGACCGTGACCCAGGACTCCTCCCTGCAGGACGGCGA
GTTCATCTACAAGGTGAAGCTGCGCGGCACCAACTTCCCCTCCGACGGCCCCGTAATGCAGAAGAAGACC
ATGGGCTGGGAGGCCTCCTCCGAGCGGATGTACCCCGAGGACGGCGCCCTGAAGGGCGAGATCAAGCAGA
GGCTGAAGCTGAAGGACGGCGGCCACTACGACGCCGAGGTCAAGACCACCTACAAGGCCAAGAAGCCCGT
GCAGCTGCCCGGCGCCTACAACGTCAACATCAAGCTGGACATCACCTCCCACAACGAGGACTACACCATC
GTGGAACAGTACGAGCGCGCCGAGGGCCGCCACTCCACCGGCGGCATGGACGAGCTGTACAAGGGTGGTG
CTGGTGGTTACCCATACGATGTTCCTGACTATGCGGGCTATCCCTATGACGTCCCGGACTATGCAGGTTC
CTATCCATATGACGTTCCAGATTACGCTTAATAATGAGGCGCGCCACGCGTGAATTCGATATCAAGCTTA
CCCAGCTTTCTTGTACAAAGTTGGCATTATAAGAAAGCATTGCTTATCAATTTGTTGCAACGAACAGGTC
ACTATCAGTCAAAATAAAATCATTATTTGCCATCCAGCTGATATCCCCTATAGTGAGTCGTATTACATGG
TCATAGCTGTTTCCTGGCAGCTCTGGCCCGTGTCTCAAAATCTCTGATGTTACATTGCACAAGATAAAAA
TATATCATCATGAACAATAAAACTGTCTGCTTACATAAACAGTAATACAAGGGGTGTTATGAGCCATATT
CAACGGGAAACGTCGAGGCCGCGATTAAATTCCAACATGGATGCTGATTTATATGGGTATAAATGGGCTC
GCGATAATGTCGGGCAATCAGGTGCGACAATCTATCGCTTGTATGGGAAGCCCGATGCGCCAGAGTTGTT
TCTGAAACATGGCAAAGGTAGCGTTGCCAATGATGTTACAGATGAGATGGTCAGACTAAACTGGCTGACG
GAATTTATGCCTCTTCCGACCATCAAGCATTTTATCCGTACTCCTGATGATGCATGGTTACTCACCACTG
CGATCCCCGGAAAAACAGCATTCCAGGTATTAGAAGAATATCCTGATTCAGGTGAAAATATTGTTGATGC
GCTGGCAGTGTTCCTGCGCCGGTTGCATTCGATTCCTGTTTGTAATTGTCCTTTTAACAGCGATCGCGTA
TTTCGTCTCGCTCAGGCGCAATCACGAATGAATAACGGTTTGGTTGATGCGAGTGATTTTGATGACGAGC
GTAATGGCTGGCCTGTTGAACAAGTCTGGAAAGAAATGCATAAACTTTTGCCATTCTCACCGGATTCAGT
CGTCACTCATGGTGATTTCTCACTTGATAACCTTATTTTTGACGAGGGGAAATTAATAGGTTGTATTGAT
GTTGGACGAGTCGGAATCGCAGACCGATACCAGGATCTTGCCATCCTATGGAACTGCCTCGGTGAGTTTT
CTCCTTCATTACAGAAACGGCTTTTTCAAAAATATGGTATTGATAATCCTGATATGAATAAATTGCAGTT
TCATTTGATGCTCGATGAGTTTTTCTAATCAGAATTGGTTAATTGGTTGTAACACTGGCAGAGCATTACG
CTGACTTGACGGGACGGCGCAAGCTCATGACCAAAATCCCTTAACGTGAGTTACGCGTCGTTCCACTGAG
CGTCAGACCCCGTAGAAAAGATCAAAGGATCTTCTTGAGATCCTTTTTTTCTGCGCGTAATCTGCTGCTT
GCAAACAAAAAAACCACCGCTACCAGCGGTGGTTTGTTTGCCGGATCAAGAGCTACCAACTCTTTTTCCG
AAGGTAACTGGCTTCAGCAGAGCGCAGATACCAAATACTGTTCTTCTAGTGTAGCCGTAGTTAGGCCACC
ACTTCAAGAACTCTGTAGCACCGCCTACATACCTCGCTCTGCTAATCCTGTTACCAGTGGCTGCTGCCAG
TGGCGATAAGTCGTGTCTTACCGGGTTGGACTCAAGACGATAGTTACCGGATAAGGCGCAGCGGTCGGGC
TGAACGGGGGGTTCGTGCACACAGCCCAGCTTGGAGCGAACGACCTACACCGAACTGAGATACCTACAGC
GTGAGCTATGAGAAAGCGCCACGCTTCCCGAAGGGAGAAAGGCGGACAGGTATCCGGTAAGCGGCAGGGT
CGGAACAGGAGAGCGCACGAGGGAGCTTCCAGGGGGAAACGCCTGGTATCTTTATAGTCCTGTCGGGTTT
CGCCACCTCTGACTTGAGCGTCGATTTTTGTGATGCTCGTCAGGGGGGCGGAGCCTATGGAAAAACGCCA
GCAACGCGGCCTTTTTACGGTTCCTGGCCTTTTGCTGGCCTTTTGCTCACATGTT
Features (pLannotate 1.2.2; 13 found; start..end, strand, type, name):
    121..213     +  CDS            lacI (fragment): lac repressor; lacI; The lac repressor binds to the lac operator to inhibit transcription in E. coli. This inhibition can be relieved by adding lactose or isopropyl-β-D-thiogalactopyranoside (IPTG).
    268..295     -  terminator     rrnB T2 terminator: transcription terminator T2 from the E. coli rrnB gene
    427..470     +  terminator     rrnB T1 terminator: Escherichia coli rrnB; transcription terminator T1 from the E. coli rrnB gene
    517..553     -  CDS            lacZα (fragment): LacZα fragment of β-galactosidase; lacZ fragment
    569..668     +  protein_bind   attL1: mutant version of attL; recombination site for the Gateway® LR reaction LR Clonase™
    693..743     +  CDS            Lifeact: peptide that binds filamentous actin (Riedl et al., 2008) first 17 amino acids of budding yeast Abp140
    756..1463    +  CDS            mCherry: mCherry is a basic (constitutively fluorescent) red fluorescent protein published in 2004, derived from Discosoma sp.. It is reported to be a very rapidly-maturing monomer with low acid sensitivity.
   1479..1568    +  CDS            3xHA: three tandem HA epitope tags
   1592..1610    +  misc_feature   MCS (fragment): pBluescript multiple cloning site
   1610..1709    -  protein_bind   attL2: mutant version of attL; recombination site for the Gateway® LR reaction LR Clonase™
   1727..1745    -  promoter       T7 promoter: promoter for bacteriophage T7 RNA polymerase
   1879..2688    +  CDS            KanR: aminoglycoside phosphotransferase; aph(3')-Ia; confers resistance to kanamycin in bacteria or G418 (Geneticin®) in eukaryotes
   2835..3423    +  rep_origin     ori: high-copy-number ColE1/pMB1/pBR322/pUC origin of replication
