[The description below was written by a language model from this plasmid's Addgene catalogue record and pLannotate feature annotations shown in this document.]
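Description:
pME-Lifeact-mCherry-3xHA (JDW 1321) is a Gateway middle entry clone built on the pDONR221 backbone, about 3.5 kb in size, and forms part of a MultiSite Gateway assembly toolbox intended for use in vertebrate model systems. It is a bacterial cloning plasmid rather than an expression vector. It replicates in E. coli from a high-copy ColE1/pUC-type origin and is selected with kanamycin through an aminoglycoside phosphotransferase (KanR) gene. The rrnB T1 and T2 terminators upstream of the cassette are standard pDONR features that insulate the insert from read-through transcription. The short lacI, lacZα and multiple-cloning-site fragments in the annotation appear to be backbone or cloning remnants with no evident functional role. A T7 promoter lies just outside attL2, on the reverse strand and pointing back toward the insert.

The payload is a synthetic fusion open reading frame flanked by attL1 and attL2 sites. It consists of Lifeact, the 17-residue peptide from budding yeast Abp140 that binds filamentous actin, followed by the monomeric red fluorescent protein mCherry and a C-terminal triple HA epitope tag. No eukaryotic promoter or polyadenylation signal is annotated within the att-flanked region. These elements are expected to come from the other components of the assembly, since the attL sites allow LR Clonase-mediated recombination of the cassette into a destination vector, typically together with a 5' promoter entry clone and a 3' entry clone. The resulting expression constructs provide a red fluorescent F-actin reporter for visualising the actin cytoskeleton, and the HA tag additionally allows antibody-based detection of the fusion protein.
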