Addgene plasmid #224493: pME-Lifeact-mCherry-3xHA (JDW 1321)
Purpose: Gateway compatible middle entry clone containing Lifeact-mCherry (RFP F-actin reporter)
Depositing lab: Joshua Wythe. Depositing organization: University of Virginia. Publication: MultiSite Assembly of Gateway Induced Clones (MAGIC): a flexible cloning toolbox for use in vertebrate model systems. Gillespie WB 3rd, Zhang Y, Ruiz OE, Cerda J 3rd, Ortiz-Guzman J, Sherman M, Turner WD, Largoza G, Mosser LE, Fujimoto E, Chien CB, Kwan KM, Arenkiel BR, Devine WP, Wythe JD. Development. 2025 Nov 15;152(22):dev204308. doi: 10.1242/dev.204308. Epub 2025 Nov 13. PubMed 41230856.
Backbone
  Vector backbone: pDONR221
  Vector type: Gateway cloning
Growth in bacteria
  Bacterial resistance: Kanamycin, 50 μg/mL
  Growth temperature: 37°C
  Growth strain: DH5alpha
  Copy number: High Copy
Gene/Insert
  Gene/Insert name: Lifeact-mCherry-3xHA
  Species: Synthetic
  Cloning method: Gateway Cloning
Terms and licenses: Academic/Nonprofit Terms; Industry Terms: Not Available to Industry
Depositor comments: Please visit https://doi.org/10.1101/2024.07.13.603267 for bioRxiv preprint.
How to cite: pME-Lifeact-mCherry-3xHA (JDW 1321) was a gift from Joshua Wythe (Addgene plasmid # 224493 ; http://n2t.net/addgene:224493 ; RRID:Addgene_224493)
